Addgene plasmid #33144: pVS2
Depositing lab: Michael Rosbash. Depositing organization: Brandeis University. Publication: The nuclear exosome and adenylation regulate posttranscriptional tethering of yeast GAL genes to the nuclear periphery. Vodala S, Abruzzi KC, Rosbash M. Mol Cell. 2008 Jul 11;31(1):104-13. 10.1016/j.molcel.2008.05.015 PubMed 18614049.
Backbone
  Vector backbone: pVS1
  Backbone manufacturer: Addgene plasmid #33143
  Modifications to backbone: CEN6ARSH4 element from pRS415 (Christianson et al., 1992) was amplified using primers flanked with AatII sites, digested with AatII and cloned into the AatII site of parent vector carrying 256 copies of LacO (Straight et al., 1998).
  Vector type: Yeast Expression
  Selectable markers: LEU2
Growth in bacteria
  Bacterial resistance: Ampicillin, 100 μg/mL
  Growth temperature: 30°C
  Growth strain: Stbl2
  Copy number: Unknown
Gene/Insert 1
  Gene/Insert name: LacO (256 copies)
  Species: E. coli
  Insert size (bp): 10000
Gene/Insert 2
  Gene/Insert name: GAL-GFP-kd200-GALpA reporter
  Mutation: GFP is mutated such that amino acids 64-73 (FSYGVQCFSR) are replaced with IYKIHNQQLANDYYLYVL such that the fluorophore is non-functional, but the protein is still recognized by antibody
  Promoter: bidirectional GAL1-GAL10 promoter
  Cloning method: Ligation Independent Cloning
  Sequencing primers: 5′ GFP-kd200-R; 3′ GFP forward
Terms and licenses: Academic/Nonprofit Terms; Industry Terms: Not Available to Industry
Depositor comments: Addgene cannot verify or guarantee the presence of all 256 copies of LacO. This element is unstable. For use in two-plasmid-based gene-nuclear periphery tethering assay with either plasmids pAK67 (Addgene #33142). pVS2 contains 256 LacO repeats and a GAL-GFP-GALpA-reporter gene (pVS1 [Addgene #33143] is identical but does not contain the reporter gene). The reporter was previously characterized and contains a GFP open reading frame flanked by the GAL1 promoter and GAL1 3′ UTR ([Abruzzi et al., 2006] and [Dower et al., 2004]). pKA67 expresses both LacI-GFP and Nup49-GFP to mark the first plasmid as well as the nuclear periphery with GFP.
How to cite: pVS2 was a gift from Michael Rosbash (Addgene plasmid # 33144 ; http://n2t.net/addgene:33144 ; RRID:Addgene_33144)
