[The description below was written by a language model from this plasmid's Addgene catalogue record.]
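Description:
pVS2 is a yeast centromeric plasmid built on the pVS1 backbone and designed as the visualisable reporter component of a two-plasmid assay for tethering of genes to the nuclear periphery. The backbone was made by inserting the CEN6/ARSH4 element from pRS415 into the AatII site of a parent vector carrying an array of 256 lac operator (LacO) repeats, about 10 kb in total. The centromere and autonomously replicating sequence allow stable, low-copy maintenance in yeast. Selection is by the LEU2 auxotrophic marker in yeast and by ampicillin resistance in E. coli. The bacterial origin and copy number are not stated. The LacO array is described as unstable, and the presence of all 256 copies is not guaranteed, which is consistent with propagation in a recombination-deficient strain suited to repetitive DNA.

The feature that distinguishes pVS2 from pVS1 is a GAL-GFP-kd200-GALpA reporter gene. This is a GFP open reading frame listed under the bidirectional GAL1-GAL10 promoter, flanked according to the depositor by the GAL1 promoter and the GAL1 3′ UTR with its polyadenylation signal, making it galactose-inducible. In this GFP, the short segment of residues 64–73 that contains the chromophore is replaced with unrelated sequence. The protein is therefore non-fluorescent but is still recognised by anti-GFP antibody, so reporter expression does not interfere with imaging. The plasmid is used together with a companion plasmid expressing LacI-GFP and Nup49-GFP. LacI-GFP binds the LacO array to mark pVS2 as a fluorescent spot, while Nup49-GFP outlines the nuclear envelope. This allows the position of the GAL reporter relative to the nuclear periphery to be scored, with pVS1 serving as the reporter-less control.
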