>Addgene plasmid #33144 | pVS2 | addgene partial sequence | sequence record 41296 | GFP-kd200-R 5'-TTTGCTAATTGCTGATTGTG-3'
GGTAGTTTTCCAGTAGTGCAAATAAATTTAAGGGTAAGTTTTCCGTATGTTGCATCACCTTCACCCTCTC
CACTGACAGAAAATTTGTGCCCATTAACATCACCATCTAATTCAACAAGAATTGGGACAACTCCAGTGAA
GAGTTCTTCTCCTTTGCTAGCCATGGATCCTTTGTTTGTTTATGTGTGTTTATTCGAAACTAAGTTCTTG
GTGTTTTAAAACTAAAAAAAAGACTAACTATAAAAGTAGAATTTAAGAAGTTTAAGAAATGGATTTACAG
AATTACAATCAATACCTACCGTCTTTATATACTTATTAGTCAAGTAGGGGAATAATTTCAGGGAACTGGT
TTCAACCTTTTTTTTCAGCTTTTTCCAAATCAGAGAGAGCAGAAGGTAATAGAAGGTGTAAGAAAATGAG
ATAGATACATGCGTGGGTCAATTGCCTTGTGTCATCATTTACTCCAGGCAGGTTGCATCACTCCATTGAG
GTTGTGCCCGTTTTTTGCCTGTTTGTGCCCCTGTTCTCTGTAGTTGCGCTAAGAGAATGGACCTATGAAC
TGATGGTTGGTGAAGAAAACAATATTTTGGTGCTGGGATTCTTTTTTTTTCTGGATGCCAGCTTAAAAAG
CGGGCTCCATTATATTTAGTGGATGCCAGGAATAAACTGTTCACCCAGACACCTACGATGTTATATATTC
TGTGTAACCCGCCCCCTATTTTGGGCATGTACGGGTTACAGCAGAATTAAAAGGCTAATTTTTTGACTAA
ATAAAGTTAGGAAAATCACTACTATTAATTATTTACGTATTCTTTGAAATGGCAGTATTGATAATGATAA
A
