>Addgene plasmid #33144 | pVS2 | addgene partial sequence | sequence record 41904 | GPDpro-F 5'-CGGTAGGTATTGATTGTAATTCTG-3'
CTTTTTAGTTAGTCTTTTTTTTAGTTTTAAAACACCAAGAACTTAGTTTCGAATAAACACACATAAACAA
ACAAAGGATCCATGGCTAGCAAAGGAGAAGAACTCTTCACTGGAGTTGTCCCAATTCTTGTTGAATTAGA
TGGTGATGTTAATGGGCACAAATTTTCTGTCAGTGGAGAGGGTGAAGGTGATGCAACATACGGAAAACTT
ACCCTTAAATTTATTTGCACTACTGGAAAACTACCTGTTCCATGGCCAACACTTGTCACTACTATATATA
AGATACACAATCAGCAATTAGCAAATGACTACTATTTGTACGTTCTCTACCCGGATCATATGAAACGGCA
TGACTTTTTCAAGAGTGCCATGCCCGAAGGTTATGTACAGGAAAGAACTATATTTTTCAAAGATGACGGG
AACTACAAGACACGTGCTGAAGTCAAGTTTGAAGGTGATACCCTTGTTAATAGAATCGAGTTAAAAGGTA
TTGATTTTAAAGAAGATGGAAACATTCTTGGGCACAAATTGGAATACAACTATAACTCACACAATGTATA
CATCATGGCAGACAAACAAAAGAATGGAATCAAAGCTAACTTCAAAATTAGACACAACATTGAAGATGGA
AGCGTTCAACTAGCAGACCATTATCAACAAAATACTCCAATTGGCGATGGCCCTGTCCTTTTACCAGACA
ACCATTACCTGTCCACACAATCTGCCCTTTCGAAAGATCCCAACGAAAAGAGAGACCACATGGTCCTTCT
TGAGTTTGTAACAGCTGCTGGGGATTACACATGGCATGGATGAACTATACAAAGGATCTGGCTGCTAAGT
CGACTAAGTATACTTCTTTTTTTTACTTTTGTTCAGAACAACCT
