>Addgene plasmid #33144 | pVS2 | addgene partial sequence | sequence record 41905 | GFP-F 5'-GGTCCTTCTTGAGTTTGTAAC-3'
ACTATACAAGGATCTGGCTGCTAAGTCGACTAAGTATACTTCTTTTTTTTACTTTGTTCAGAACAACTTC
TCATTTTTTTCTACTCATAACTTTAGCATCACAAAATACACAATAATAAACGAGTAGTAACACTTTTATA
GTTCATACATGCTTCAACTACTTAATAAATGATTGTATGATAATGTTTTCAATGTAAGAGATTTCGATTA
TCCACAAACTTTAAAACACAGGGACACAATTCTTGATATGCTTTCAACCGCTGCGTTTTGGATACCTATT
CTTGACATGATATGACTACCATTTTGTTATTGTACGTGGGGCAGTTGACGTCTTATCATATGTCAAAGTC
ATTTGCGAAGTTCTTGGCAAGTTGCCAACTGACGAGATGCAGTAAAAAGAGATTGCCGTCTTGAAACTTT
TTGTCCTTTTTTTTTTCCGGGGACTCTACGAGAACCCTTTGTCCTACTGATTAATTTTGTACTGAATTTG
GACAATTCAGATTTTAGCAGACAAGCGCGAGGAGGAAAAGAAATCTCGACCTCGAGGGGGGGCCCGGTAC
CCGGGGATCCCTCGAGGAATTCCACATGTGGAATTCCTCGACTCTAGAGGCGCCGAATTCCACAAATTGT
TATCCGCTCACAATTCCACATGTGGCCACAAATTGTTATCCGCTCACAATTCCACATGTGGCCACAAATT
GTTATCCGCTCACAATTCCACATGTGGCCACAAATTGTTATCCGCTCACAATTCCACATGTGGCCACAAA
TTGTTATCCGCTCACAATTCCACATGTGGCCACAAATTGTTATCCGCTCACAATTCCACATGTGGCCACA
AATTGTTATCCGCTCACAATTCCACATGTGGCCACAAATTGGTTATCC
