>Addgene plasmid #33144 | pVS2 | addgene partial sequence | sequence record 41910 | GFP-R 5'-CCATCTAATTCAACAAGAATTGGGACAAC-3'
TAGCCATGGAATCCTTTGGTTTGTTTATGTGTGTTTATTCGAAACTAAGTTCTTGGTGTTTTAAAACTAA
AAAAAAGACTAACTATAAAAGTAGAATTTAAGAAGTTTAAGAAATGGATTTACAGAATTACAATCAATAC
CTACCGTCTTTATATACTTATTAGTCAAGTAGGGGAATAATTTCAGGGAACTGGTTTCAACCTTTTTTTT
CAGCTTTTTCCAAATCAGAGAGAGCAGAAGGTAATAGAAGGTGTAAGAAAATGAGATAGATACATGCGTG
GGTCAATTGCCTTGTGTCATCATTTACTCCAGGCAGGTTGCATCACTCCATTGAGGTTGTGCCCGTTTTT
TGCCTGTTTGTGCCCCTGTTCTCTGTAGTTGCGCTAAGAGAATGGACCTATGAACTGATGGTTGGTGAAG
AAAACAATATTTTGGTGCTGGGATTCTTTTTTTTTCTGGATGCCAGCTTAAAAAGCGGGCTCCATTATAT
TTAGTGGATGCCAGGAATAAACTGTTCACCCAGACACCTACGATGTTATATATTCTGTGTAACCCGCCCC
CTATTTTGGGCATGTACGGGTTACAGCAGAATTAAAAGGCTAATTTTTTGACTAAATAAAGTTAGGAAAA
TCACTACTATTAATTATTTACGTATTCTTTGAAATGGCAGTATTGATAATGATAAACTCGAGATCCACTA
GTTCTAGAGCGGCCGCCACCGCGGTGGAGCTCGAATTCACTGGCCGTCGTTTTACAACGTCGTGACTGGG
AAAACCCTGGCGTTACCCAACTTAATCGCCTTGCAGCACATCCCCCTTTCGCCAGCTGGCGTTAA
